>Addgene plasmid #14580 | PA1375_pET21a(+)C-tag | addgene full sequence | sequence record 308166 | Addgene NGS Result
ATTAGGAAGCAGCCCAGTAGTAGGTTGAGGCCGTTGAGCACCGCCGCCGCAAGGAATGGTGCATGCAAGG
AGATGGCGCCCAACAGTCCCCCGGCCACGGGGCCTGCCACCATACCCACGCCGAAACAAGCGCTCATGAG
CCCGAAGTGGCGAGCCCGATCTTCCCCATCGGTGATGTCGGCGATATAGGCGCCAGCAACCGCACCTGTG
GCGCCGGTGATGCCGGCCACGATGCGTCCGGCGTAGAGGATCGAGATCTCGATCCCGCGAAATTAATACG
ACTCACTATAGGGGAATTGTGAGCGGATAACAATTCCCCTCTAGAAATAATTTTGTTTAACTTTAAGAAG
GAGATATACATATGCGTATTCTCGCCGATGAAAACATTCCCGTGGTCGACGCCTTCTTCGCCGACCAGGG
CTCCATTCGCCGCTTGCCCGGGCGCGCCATCGACCGCGCGGCGCTGGCCGAGGTCGACGTGCTGCTGGTG
CGCTCGGTCACCGAGGTCAGCCGCGCGGCGCTGGCCGGCTCGCCGGTGCGCTTCGTCGGCACCTGCACCA
TCGGCACCGACCACCTCGACCTCGACTACTTCGCCGAGGCCGGCATCGCCTGGTCCAGCGCACCCGGCTG
CAACGCCCGCGGGGTGGTGGACTACGTGCTCGGCTGCCTGCTGGCGATGGCCGAGGTGCGCGGCGCCGAC
CTGGCCGAACGCACCTATGGGGTGGTCGGCGCCGGGCAGGTCGGCGGGCGGCTGGTGGAGGTGCTGCGCG
GGCTGGGCTGGAAAGTGCTGGTCTGCGATCCGCCGCGCCAGGCACGCGAGCCGGACGGCGAATTCGTCTC
GCTGGAACGGCTGCTGGCCGAGGCCGACGTGATCAGCCTGCACACTCCGCTGAACCGCGACGGCGAACAC
CCGACCCGCCACCTGCTGGATGAGCCCCGCCTGGCCGCCCTGCGTCCCGGCACCTGGCTGGTCAACGCCA
GCCGTGGCGCGGTGGTCGACAACCAGGCCCTGCGCCGCCTGCTCGAAGGCGGCGCCGACCTGGAAGTGGC
GCTGGACGTCTGGGAAGGCGAACCGCAGGCCGACCCCGAACTGGCCGCGCGCTGCCTGATCGCCACGCCG
CACATCGCCGGCTACAGCCTGGAAGGCAAGCTGCGCGGCACCGCACAGATCTACCAGGCCTACTGCGCCT
GGCGCGGCATCGCCGAACGCGTGAGCCTGCAAGACGTGCTGCCGGAAACCTGGCTCGCCGGCCTGCAACT
CAACCCCGGCTGCGACCCGGCCTGGGCGCTGGCCACGCTGTGCCGCGCGGTGTACGACCCGCGCAGCGAC
GACGCCGCCTTCCGCCGCAGCCTGACCGGCGACAGCGCCACCCGCCGCGCCGCCTTCGACGCCCTGCGCA
AACACTACCCGCCGCGCCGCGAGATCACCGGCCTGCGCGTCGCCACCGGTGGACAGGCGGAGTTGCAGCG
GGTGGTGCGGGCGCTGGGGGCGCAGTTGGTCCTCGAGCACCACCACCACCACCACTGAGATCCGGCTGCT
AACAAAGCCCGAAAGGAAGCTGAGTTGGCTGCTGCCACCGCTGAGCAATAACTAGCATAACCCCTTGGGG
CCTCTAAACGGGTCTTGAGGGGTTTTTTGCTGAAAGGAGGAACTATATCCGGATTGGCGAATGGG
[124 nt withheld, positions 1676-1799]
C
[91 nt withheld, positions 1801-1891]
A
[49 nt withheld, positions 1893-1941]
CCTTTGACGTTGGAGTCCACGTTCTTT
[37 nt withheld, positions 1969-2005]
ACCCTATCTCGGTCTATTCTTTTGATTTATAAGGGATTTTGCCGATTTCGGCCTATTGGTTAAAAAATGA
GCTGATTTAACAAAAATTTAACGCGAATTTTAACAAAATATTAACGCTTACAATTTAGGTGGCACTTTTC
GGGGAAATGTGCGCGGAACCCCTATTTGTTTATTTTTCTAAATACATTCAAATATGTATCCGCTCATGAG
ACAATAACCCTGATAAATGCTTCAATAATATTGAAAAAGGAAGAGTATGAGTATTCAACATTTCCGTGTC
GCCCTTATTCCCTTTTTTGCGGCATTTTGCCTTCCTGTTTTTGCTCACCCAGAAACGCTGGTGAAAGTAA
AAGATGCTGAAGATCAGTTGGGTGCACGAGTGGGTTACATCGAACTGGATCTCAACAGCGGTAAGATCCT
TGAGAGTTTTCGCCCCGAAGAACGTTTTCCAATGATGAGCACTTTTAAAGTTCTGCTATGTGGCGCGGTA
TTATCCCGTATTGACGCCGGGCAAGAGCAACTCGGTCGCCGCATACACTATTCTCAGAATGACTTGGTTG
AGTACTCACCAGTCACAGAAAAGCATCTTACGGATGGCATGACAGTAAGAGAATTATGCAGTGCTGCCAT
AACCATGAGTGATAACACTGCGGCCAACTTACTTCTGACAACGATCGGAGGACCGAAGGAGCTAACCGCT
TTTTTGCACAACATGGGGGATCATGTAACTCGCCTTGATCGTTGGGAACCGGAGCTGAATGAAGCCATAC
CAAACGACGAGCGTGACACCACGATGCCTGCAGCAATGGCAACAACGTTGCGCAAACTATTAACTGGCGA
ACTACTTACTCTAGCTTCCCGGCAACAATTAATAGACTGGATGGAGGCGGATAAAGTTGCAGGACCACTT
CTGCGCTCGGCCCTTCCGGCTGGCTGGTTTATTGCTGATAAATCTGGAGCCGGTGAGCGTGGGTCTCGCG
GTATCATTGCAGCACTGGGGCCAGATGGTAAGCCCTCCCGTATCGTAGTTATCTACACGACGGGGAGTCA
GGCAACTATGGATGAACGAAATAGACAGATCGCTGAGATAGGTGCCTCACTGATTAAGCATTGGTAACTG
TCAGACCAAGTTTACTCATATATACTTTAGATTGATTTAAAACTTCATTTTTAATTTAAAAGGATCTAGG
TGAAGATCCTTTTTGATAATCTCATGACCAAAATCCCTTAACGTGAGTTTTCGTTCCACTGAGCGTCAGA
CCCCGTAGAAAAGATCAAAGGATCTTCTTGAGATCCTTTTTTTCTGCGCGTAATCTGCTGCTTGCAAACA
AAAAAACCACCGCTACCAGCGGTGGTTTGTTTGCCGGATCAAGAGCTACCAACTCTTTTTCCGAAGGTAA
CTGGCTTCAGCAGAGCGCAGATACCAAATACTGTCCTTCTAGTGTAGCCGTAGTTAGGCCACCACTTCAA
GAACTCTGTAGCACCGCCTACATACCTCGCTCTGCTAATCCTGTTACCAGTGGCTGCTGCCAGTGGCGAT
AAGTCGTGTCTTACCGGGTTGGACTCAAGACGATAGTTACCGGATAAGGCGCAGCGGTCGGGCTGAACGG
GGGGTTCGTGCACACAGCCCAGCTTGGAGCGAACGACCTACACCGAACTGAGATACCTACAGCGTGAGCT
ATGAGAAAGCGCCACGCTTCCCGAAGGGAGAAAGGCGGACAGGTATCCGGTAAGCGGCAGGGTCGGAACA
GGAGAGCGCACGAGGGAGCTTCCAGGGGGAAACGCCTGGTATCTTTATAGTCCTGTCGGGTTTCGCCACC
TCTGACTTGAGCGTCGATTTTTGTGATGCTCGTCAGGGGGGCGGAGCCTATGGAAAAACGCCAGCAACGC
GGCCTTTTTACGGTTCCTGGCCTTTTGCTGGCCTTTTGCTCACATGTTCTTTCCTGCGTTATCCCCTGAT
TCTGTGGATAACCGTATTACCGCCTTTGAGTGAGCTGATACCGCTCGCCGCAGCCGAACGACCGAGCGCA
GCGAGTCAGTGAGCGAGGAAGCGGAAGAGCGCCTGATGCGGTATTTTCTCCTTACGCATCTGTGCGGTAT
TTCACACCGCAATGGTGCACTCTCAGTACAATCTGCTCTGATGCCGCATAGTTAAGCCAGTATACACTCC
GCTATCGCTACGTGACTGGGTCATGGCTGCGCCCCGACACCCGCCAACACCCGCTGACGCGCCCTGACGG
GCTTGTCTGCTCCCGGCATCCGCTTACAGACAAGCTGTGACCGTCTCCGGGAGCTGCATGTGTCAGAGGT
TTTCACCGTCATCACCGAAACGCGCGAGGCAGCTGCGGTAAAGCTCATCAGCGTGGTCGTGAAGCGATTC
ACAGATGTCTGCCTGTTCATCCGCGTCCAGCTCGTTGAGTTTCTCCAGAAGCGTTAATGTCTGGCTTCTG
ATAAAGCGGGCCATGTTAAGGGCGGTTTTTTCCTGTTTGGTCACTGATGCCTCCGTGTAAGGGGGATTTC
TGTTCATGGGGGTAATGATACCGATGAAACGAGAGAGGATGCTCACGATACGGGTTACTGATGATGAACA
TGCCCGGTTACTGGAACGTTGTGAGGGTAAACAACTGGCGGTATGGATGCGGCGGGACCAGAGAAAAATC
ACTCAGGGTCAATGCCAGCGCTTCGTTAATACAGATGTAGGTGTTCCACAGGGTAGCCAGCAGCATCCTG
CGATGCAGATCCGGAACATAATGGTGCAGGGCGCTGACTTCCGCGTTTCCAGACTTTACGAAACACGGAA
ACCGAAGACCATTCATGTTGTTGCTCAGGTCGCAGACGTTTTGCAGCAGCAGTCGCTTCACGTTCGCTCG
CGTATCGGTGATTCATTCTGCTAACCAGTAAGGCAACCCCGCCAGCCTAGCCGGGTCCTCAACGACAGGA
GCACGATCATGCGCACCCGTGGGGCCGCCATGCCGGCGATAATGGCCTGCTTCTCGCCGAAACGTTTGGT
GGCGGGACCAGTGACGAAGGCTTGAGCGAGGGCGTGCAAGATTCCGAATACCGCAAGCGACAGGCCGATC
ATCGTCGCGCTCCAGCGAAAGCGGTCCTCGCCGAAAATGACCCAGAGCGCTGCCGGCACCTGTCCTACGA
GTTGCATGATAAAGAAGACAGTCATAAGTGCGGCGACGATAGTCATGCCCCGCGCCCACCGGAAGGAGCT
GACTGGGTTGAAGGCTCTCAAGGGCATCGGTCGAGATCCCGGTGCCTAATGAGTGAGCTAACTTACATTA
ATTGCGTTGCGCTCACTGCCCGCTTTCCAGTCGGGAAACCTGTCGTGCCAGCTGCATTAATGAATCGGCC
AACGCGCGGGGAGAGGCGGTTTGCGTATTGGGCGCCAGGGTGGTTTTTCTTTTCACCAGTGAGACGGGCA
ACAGCTGATTGCCCTTCACCGCCTGGCCCTGAGAGAGTTGCAGCAAGCGGTCCACGCTGGTTTGCCCCAG
CAGGCGAAAATCCTGTTTGATGGTGGTTAACGGCGGGATATAACATGAGCTGTCTTCGGTATCGTCGTAT
CCCACTACCGAGATATCCGCACCAACGCGCAGCCCGGACTCGGTAATGGCGCGCATTGCGCCCAGCGCCA
TCTGATCGTTGGCAACCAGCATCGCAGTGGGAACGATGCCCTCATTCAGCATTTGCATGGTTTGTTGAAA
ACCGGACATGGCACTCCAGTCGCCTTCCCGTTCCGCTATCGGCTGAATTTGATTGCGAGTGAGATATTTA
TGCCAGCCAGCCAGACGCAGACGCGCCGAGACAGAACTTAATGGGCCCGCTAACAGCGCGATTTGCTGGT
GACCCAATGCGACCAGATGCTCCACGCCCAGTCGCGTACCGTCTTCATGGGAGAAAATAATACTGTTGAT
GGGTGTCTGGTCAGAGACATCAAGAAATAACGCCGGAACATTAGTGCAGGCAGCTTCCACAGCAATGGCA
TCCTGGTCATCCAGCGGATAGTTAATGATCAGCCCACTGACGCGTTGCGCGAGAAGATTGTGCACCGCCG
CTTTACAGGCTTCGACGCCGCTTCGTTCTACCATCGACACCACCACGCTGGCACCCAGTTGATCGGCGCG
AGATTTAATCGCCGCGACAATTTGCGACGGCGCGTGCAGGGCCAGACTGGAGGTGGCAACGCCAATCAGC
AACGACTGTTTGCCCGCCAGTTGTTGTGCCACGCGGTTGGGAATGTAATTCAGCTCCGCCATCGCCGCTT
CCACTTTTTCCCGCGTTTTCGCAGAAACGTGGCTGGCCTGGTTCACCACGCGGGAAACGGTCTGATAAGA
GACACCGGCATACTCTGCGACATCGTATAACGTTACTGGTTTCACATTCACCACCCTGAATTGACTCTCT
TCCGGGCGCTATCATGCCATACCGCGAAAGGTTTTGCGCCATTCGATGGTGTCCGGGATCTCGACGCTCT
CCCTTATGCGACTCCTGC
Features (pLannotate 1.2.2; 19 found; start..end, strand, type, name):
    274..292     +  promoter       T7 promoter: promoter for bacteriophage T7 RNA polymerase
    293..317     +  protein_bind   lac operator: The lac repressor binds to the lac operator to inhibit transcription in E. coli. This inhibition can be relieved by adding lactose or isopropyl-β-D-thiogalactopyranoside (IPTG). lac repressor encoded by lacI
    332..354     +  RBS            RBS: efficient ribosome binding site from bacteriophage T7 gene 10 (Olins and Rangwala, 1989)
    362..1501    +  CDS            pdxB: PDXB_PSEAE - Experimental evidence at protein level: Swiss-Prot protein existence level 1. Catalyzes the oxidation of erythronate-4-phosphate to 3- hydroxy-2-oxo-4-phosphonooxybutanoate. From Pseudomonas aeruginosa (strain ATCC 15692 / DSM 22644 / CIP 104116 / JCM 14847 / LMG 12228 / 1C / PRS 101 / PAO1).
   1508..1525    +  CDS            9xHis (fragment): 9xHis affinity tag
   1535..1584    +  CDS            SET1 (fragment): solubility-enhancement tag derived from T7 phage gene 10B
   1592..1639    +  terminator     T7 terminator: transcription terminator for bacteriophage T7 RNA polymerase
   1676..2104    +  rep_origin     f1 ori (sequence partly withheld): f1 bacteriophage origin of replication; arrow indicates direction of (+) strand synthesis
   2157..2261    +  promoter       AmpR promoter: bla
   2262..3122    +  CDS            AmpR: β-lactamase; bla; confers resistance to ampicillin, carbenicillin, and related antibiotics
   3293..3881    +  rep_origin     ori: high-copy-number ColE1/pMB1/pBR322/pUC origin of replication
   4067..4206    -  misc_feature   bom: basis of mobility region from pBR322
   4308..4499    -  CDS            rop: Rop protein, which maintains plasmids at low copy number; rop
   4516..4896    +  CDS            YPB1_ECOLX: Protein predicted: Swiss-Prot protein existence level 4. From Escherichia coli.
   4968..5259    -  CDS            TcR (fragment): tetracycline efflux protein; tet; confers resistance to tetracycline
   5274..5295    -  protein_bind   CAP binding site: CAP binding activates transcription in the presence of cAMP. E. coli catabolite activator protein
   5308..6390    -  CDS            lacI: lac repressor; lacI; The lac repressor binds to the lac operator to inhibit transcription in E. coli. This inhibition can be relieved by adding lactose or isopropyl-β-D-thiogalactopyranoside (IPTG).
   6391..6468    -  promoter       lacI promoter: lacI
   6476..252     -  CDS            TcR (fragment) (across the origin): tetracycline efflux protein; tet; confers resistance to tetracycline
