[The description below was written by a language model from this plasmid's Addgene catalogue record and pLannotate feature annotations shown in this document.]
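Description:
PA1375_pET21a(+)C-tag is a bacterial expression plasmid built on the pET-21a(+) backbone for producing Pseudomonas aeruginosa D-erythronate-4-phosphate dehydrogenase (PdxB, locus PA1375) in E. coli. The sequenced record is about 6.5 kb, consistent with the 1,140 bp insert in the 5.4 kb backbone. The plasmid replicates from a pBR322-type ColE1 origin accompanied by the bom site and the rop gene. Rop restrains copy number, which fits the catalogue's low-copy designation even though the automated annotation labels the origin generically as high copy. Selection is by ampicillin through the β-lactamase gene, and an f1 origin allows single-stranded DNA production. Short annotated tetracycline-resistance fragments and a predicted E. coli open reading frame are non-functional pBR322 remnants in the backbone.

The pdxB coding sequence was cloned between NdeI and XhoI, both retained. This places it downstream of the T7 promoter, a lac operator and the phage T7 gene 10 ribosome binding site, and upstream of the T7 terminator. The vector carries its own lacI gene, so transcription is repressed until IPTG is added in a host that supplies T7 RNA polymerase. Cloning into XhoI fuses the protein in frame to the vector's C-terminal 6xHis tag, which the feature table calls a partial 9xHis hit. The "SET1" fragment annotated just after the tag probably reflects sequence similarity in the T7-derived region preceding the terminator rather than a real fusion partner.

PdxB oxidises erythronate-4-phosphate to 3-hydroxy-2-oxo-4-phosphonooxybutanoate. The associated publication reports the crystal structure of this enzyme in complex with NAD, so the plasmid's purpose is overexpression and His-tag affinity purification of recombinant protein for structural and biochemical work.
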