Addgene plasmid #14580: PA1375_pET21a(+)C-tag
Depositing lab: SeWon Suh. Depositing organization: Seoul National University. Publication: Crystal Structure of d-Erythronate-4-phosphate Dehydrogenase Complexed with NAD. Ha JY, Lee JH, Kim KH, Kim do J, Lee HH, Kim HK, Yoon HJ, Suh SW. J Mol Biol. 2007 Mar 2. 366(4):1294-304. 10.1016/j.jmb.2006.12.038 PubMed 17217963.
Backbone
  Vector backbone: pET-21a(+)
  Backbone manufacturer: Merck
  Backbone size w/o insert (bp): 5443
  Vector type: Bacterial Expression
Growth in bacteria
  Bacterial resistance: Ampicillin, 100 μg/mL
  Growth temperature: 37°C
  Growth strain: DH5alpha
  Copy number: Low Copy
Gene/Insert
  Gene/Insert name: D-Erythronate-4-phosphate Dehydrogenase (alt names: Pa1375; PdxB)
  Species: Pseudomonas aeruginosa
  Insert size (bp): 1140
  GenBank ID: NP_250066
  Entrez Gene: pdxB (a.k.a. PA1375)
  Tag / fusion protein: 6xHis (C terminal on insert)
  Cloning method: Restriction Enzyme; 5′ cloning site NdeI (not destroyed); 3′ cloning site XhoI (not destroyed)
  Sequencing primers: 5′ T7; 3′ T7
Terms and licenses: Academic/Nonprofit Terms; Industry Terms: Not Available to Industry
How to cite: PA1375_pET21a(+)C-tag was a gift from SeWon Suh (Addgene plasmid # 14580 ; http://n2t.net/addgene:14580 ; RRID:Addgene_14580)
